>Addgene plasmid #113917 | pEBTet_NADP-Snifit-cyto | depositor full sequence | sequence record 215100 | pEBTet_NADP-Snifit-cyto sequence 13797 bps
AGCTTACCACCATGGAGGGCGGGCTGGGGCGTGCTGTGTGCTTGCTGACCGGGGCCTCCCGCGGCTTCGG
CCGGACGCTGGCCCCGCTCCTGGCCTCGCTGCTGTCGCCCGGCTCCGTGCTTGTCCTTAGCGCCCGCAAC
GACGAGGCACTGCGCCAGCTGGAGGCCGAGCTGGGCGCCGAGCGGTCTGGCCTGCGCGTGGTGCGGGTGC
CCGCCGACCTGGGCGCCGAGGCCGGCTTGCAGCAGCTGCTCGGCGCCCTGCGCGAGCTCCCCCGGCCCAA
GGGGCTGCAGCGACTGCTGCTTATCAACAACGCGGGCTCTCTTGGGGATGTGTCCAAAGGCTTCGTGGAC
CTGAGTGACTCCACTCAAGTGAACAACTACTGGGCACTGAACTTGACCTCCATGCTCTGCCTGACTTCCA
GCGTCCTGAAGGCCTTCCCGGACAGTCCTGGCCTCAACAGAACCGTGGTTAACATCTCGTCCCTCTGTGC
CCTGCAACCTTTCAAAGGCTGGGCGCTGTACTGTGCAGGAAAGGCTGCTCGTGATATGCTGTTCCAGGTC
CTGGCGCTGGAGGAACCTAATGTGAGGGTGCTGAACTATGCCCCAGGTCCTCTGGACACAGACATGCAGC
AGTTGGCCCGGGAGACCTCCGTGGACCCAGACATGCGAAAAGGGCTGCAGGAGCTGAAGGCAAAGGGGAA
GCTGGTGGATTGCAAGGTGTCAGCCCAGAAACTGCTGAGCTTACTGGAAAAGGACGAGTTCAAGTCTGGA
GCCCACGTGGACTTCTATGACAAAGAATTCGGATCCGAAATCGGTACTGGCTTTCCATTCGACCCCCATT
ATGTGGAAGTCCTGGGCGAGCGCATGCACTACGTCGATGTTGGTCCGCGCGATGGCACCCCTGTGCTGTT
CCTGCACGGTAACCCGACCTCCTCCTACGTGTGGCGCAACATCATCCCGCATGTTGCACCGACCCATCGC
TGCATTGCTCCAGACCTGATCGGTATGGGCAAATCCGACAAACCAGACCTGGGTTATTTCTTCGACGACC
ACGTCCGCTTCATGGATGCCTTCATCGAAGCCCTGGGTCTGGAAGAGGTCGTCCTGGTCATTCACGACTG
GGGCTCCGCTCTGGGTTTCCACTGGGCCAAGCGCAATCCAGAGCGCGTCAAAGGTATTGCATTTATGGAG
TTCATCCGCCCTATCCCGACCTGGGACGAATGGCCAGAATTTGCCCGCGAGACCTTCCAGGCCTTCCGCA
CCACCGACGTCGGCCGCAAGCTGATCATCGATCAGAACGTTTTTATCGAGGGTACGCTGCCGATGGGTGT
CGTCCGCCCGCTGACTGAAGTCGAGATGGACCATTACCGCGAGCCGTTCCTGAATCCTGTTGACCGCGAG
CCACTGTGGCGCTTCCCAAACGAGCTGCCAATCGCCGGTGAGCCAGCGAACATCGTCGCGCTGGTCGAAG
AATACATGGACTGGCTGCACCAGTCCCCTGTCCCGAAGCTGCTGTTCTGGGGCACCCCAGGCGTTCTGAT
CCCACCGGCCGAAGCCGCTCGCCTGGCCAAAAGCCTGCCTAACTGCAAGGCTGTGGACATCGGCCCGGGT
CTGAATCTGCTGCAAGAAGACAACCCGGACCTGATCGGCAGCGAGATCGCGCGCTGGCTGTCTACTCTGG
AGATTTCCGGTAGCGGCCGCCCTCCTCCTCCGCCACCGCCACCACCGCCGCCGCCGCCACCACCACCTCC
TCCGCCTCCTCCACCACCACCGCCACCGCCTCCACCACCTGGCGGCCGCTCTCGGTCTCTCGAGATGGAT
AAAGACTGCGAAATGAAACGCACTACCCTGGACAGCCCGCTGGGTAAACTGGAACTGAGCGGTTGCGAGC
AGGGCCTGCACGAAATCATTTTCCTGGGCAAAGGTACGAGCGCTGCGGATGCGGTCGAAGTACCGGCTCC
GGCTGCGGTTCTGGGTGGCCCGGAGCCGCTGATGCAGGCTACCGCATGGCTGAACGCATATTTTCACCAG
CCAGAGGCGATTGAAGAGTTCCCTGTACCGGCCCTGCATCACCCGGTATTTCAGCAGGAATCCTTTACCC
GTCAGGTACTGTGGAAACTGCTGAAAGTAGTGAAATTCGGCGAGGTGATCTCCTATTCCCATCTGGCGGC
GCTGGCTGGCAACCCAGCGGCAACTGCGGCGGTGAAAACCGCTCTGTCTGGTAATCCGGTGCCAATTCTG
ATCCCGTGCCACCGTGTGGTTCAGGGCGACCTGGACGTAGGTGGCTACGAAGGCGGCCTGGCTGTGAAAG
AATGGCTGCTGGCGCACGAAGGTCACCGTCTGGGTAAACCAGGCCTGGGCTAAAGCTAGCGGCGCGCCCG
GCCGCTCGAGTCTAGAGGGCCCGTTTAAACCCGCTGATCAGCCTCGACTGTGCCTTCTAGTTGCCAGCCA
TCTGTTGTTTGCCCCTCCCCCGTGCCTTCCTTGACCCTGGAAGGTGCCACTCCCACTGTCCTTTCCTAAT
AAAATGAGGAAATTGCATCGCATTGTCTGAGTAGGTGTCATTCTATTCTGGGGGGTGGGGTGGGGCAGGA
CAGCAAGGGGGAGGATTGGGAAGACAATAGCAGGCTAGAGGATCGATCCCCGCCCCGGACGAACTAAACC
TGACTACGACATCTCTGCCCCTTCTTCGCGGGGCAGTGCATGTAATCCCTTCAGTTGGTTGGTACAACTT
GCCAACTGGGCCCTGTTCCACATGTGACACGGGGGGGGACCAAACACAAAGGGGTTCTCTGACTGTAGTT
GACATCCTTATAAATGGATGTGCACATTTGCCAACACTGAGTGGCTTTCATCCTGGAGCAGACTTTGCAG
TCTGTGGACTGCAACACAACATTGCCTTTATGTGTAACTCTTGGCTGAAGCTCTTACACCAATGCTGGGG
GACATGTACCTCCCAGGGGCCCAGGAAGACTACGGGAGGCTACACCAACGTCAATCAGAGGGGCCTGTGT
AGCTACCGATAAGCGGACCCTCAAGAGGGCATTAGCAATAGTGTTTATAAGGCCCCCTTGTTAACCCTAA
ACGGGTAGCATATGCTTCCCGGGTAGTAGTATATACTATCCAGACTAACCCTAATTCAATAGCATATGTT
ACCCAACGGGAAGCATATGCTATCGAATTAGGGTTAGTAAAAGGGTCCTAAGGAACAGCGATATCTCCCA
CCCCATGAGCTGTCACGGTTTTATTTACATGGGGTCAGGATTCCACGAGGGTAGTGAACCATTTTAGTCA
CAAGGGCAGTGGCTGAAGATCAAGGAGCGGGCAGTGAACTCTCCTGAATCTTCGCCTGCTTCTTCATTCT
CCTTCGTTTAGCTAATAGAATAACTGCTGAGTTGTGAACAGTAAGGTGTATGTGAGGTGCTCGAAAACAA
GGTTTCAGGTGACGCCCCCAGAATAAAATTTGGACGGGGGGTTCAGTGGTGGCATTGTGCTATGACACCA
ATATAACCCTCACAAACCCCTTGGGCAATAAATACTAGTGTAGGAATGAAACATTCTGAATATCTTTAAC
AATAGAAATCCATGGGGTGGGGACAAGCCGTAAAGACTGGATGTCCATCTCACACGAATTTATGGCTATG
GGCAACACATAATCCTAGTGCAATATGATACTGGGGTTATTAAGATGTGTCCCAGGCAGGGACCAAGACA
GGTGAACCATGTTGTTACACTCTATTTGTAACAAGGGGAAAGAGAGTGGACGCCGACAGCAGCGGACTCC
ACTGGTTGTCTCTAACACCCCCGAAAATTAAACGGGGCTCCACGCCAATGGGGCCCATAAACAAAGACAA
GTGGCCACTCTTTTTTTTGAAATTGTGGAGTGGGGGCACGCGTCAGCCCCCACACGCCGCCCTGCGGTTT
TGGACTGTAAAATAAGGGTGTAATAACTTGGCTGATTGTAACCCCGCTAACCACTGCGGTCAAACCACTT
GCCCACAAAACCACTAATGGCACCCCGGGGAATACCTGCATAAGTAGGTGGGCGGGCCAAGATAGGGGCG
CGATTGCTGCGATCTGGAGGACAAATTACACACACTTGCGCCTGAGCGCCAAGCACAGGGTTGTTGGTCC
TCATATTCACGAGGTCGCTGAGAGCACGGTGGGCTAATGTTGCCATGGGTAGCATATACTACCCAAATAT
CTGGATAGCATATGCTATCCTAATCTATATCTGGGTAGCATAGGCTATCCTAATCTATATCTGGGTAGCA
TATGCTATCCTAATCTATATCTGGGTAGTATATGCTATCCTAATTTATATCTGGGTAGCATAGGCTATCC
TAATCTATATCTGGGTAGCATATGCTATCCTAATCTATATCTGGGTAGTATATGCTATCCTAATCTGTAT
CCGGGTAGCATATGCTATCCTAATAGAGATTAGGGTAGTATATGCTATCCTAATTTATATCTGGGTAGCA
TATACTACCCAAATATCTGGATAGCATATGCTATCCTAATCTATATCTGGGTAGCATATGCTATCCTAAT
CTATATCTGGGTAGCATAGGCTATCCTAATCTATATCTGGGTAGCATATGCTATCCTAATCTATATCTGG
GTAGTATATGCTATCCTAATTTATATCTGGGTAGCATAGGCTATCCTAATCTATATCTGGGTAGCATATG
CTATCCTAATCTATATCTGGGTAGTATATGCTATCCTAATCTGTATCCGGGTAGCATATGCTATCCTCAT
GCATATACAGTCAGCATATGATACCCAGTAGTAGAGTGGGAGTGCTATCCTTTGCATATGCCGCCACCTC
CCAAGGGGGCGTGAATTTTCGCTGCTTGTCCTTTTCCTGCTGGTTGCTCCCATTCTTAGGTGAATTTAAG
GAGGCCAGGCTAAAGCCGTCGCATGTCTGATTGCTCACCAGGTAAATGTCGCTAATGTTTTCCAACGCGA
GAAGGTGTTGAGCGCGGAGCTGAGTGACGTGACAACATGGGTATGCCCAATTGCCCCATGTTGGGAGGAC
GAAAATGGTGACAAGACAGATGGCCAGAAATACACCAACAGCACGCATGATGTCTACTGGGGATTTATTC
TTTAGTGCGGGGGAATACACGGCTTTTAATACGATTGAGGGCGTCTCCTAACAAGTTACATCACTCCTGC
CCTTCCTCACCCTCATCTCCATCACCTCCTTCATCTCCGTCATCTCCGTCATCACCCTCCGCGGCAGCCC
CTTCCACCATAGGTGGAAACCAGGGAGGCAAATCTACTCCATCGTCAAAGCTGCACACAGTCACCCTGAT
ATTGCAGGTAGGAGCGGGCTTTGTCATAACAAGGTCCTTAATCGCATCCTTCAAAACCTCAGCAAATATA
TGAGTTTGTAAAAAGACCATGAAATAACAGACAATGGACTCCCTTAGCGGGCCAGGTTGTGGGCCGGGTC
CAGGGGCCATTCCAAAGGGGAGACGACTCAATGGTGTAAGACGACATTGTGGAATAGCAAGGGCAGTTCC
TCGCCTTAGGTTGTAAAGGGAGGTCTTACTACCTCCATATACGAACACACCGGCGACCCAAGTTCCTTCG
TCGGTAGTCCTTTCTACGTGACTCCTAGCCAGGAGAGCTCTTAAACCTTCTGCAATGTTCTCAAATTTCG
GGTTGGAACCTCCTTGACCACGATGCTTTTCCAAACCACCCTCCTTTTTTGCGCCCTGCCTCCATCACCC
TGACCCCGGGGTCCAGTGCTTGGGCCTTCTCCTGGGTCATCTGCGGGGCCCTGCTCTATCGCTCCCGGGG
GCACGTCAGGCTCACCATCTGGGCCACCTTCTTGGTGGTATTCAAAATAATCGGCTTCCCCTACAGGGTG
GAAAAATGGCCTTCTACCTGGAGGGGGCCTGCGCGGTGGAGACCCGGATGATGATGACTGACTACTGGGA
CTCCTGGGCCTCTTTTCTCCACGTCCACGACCTCTCCCCCTGGCTCTTTCACGACTTCCCCCCCTGGCTC
TTTCACGTCCTCTACCCCGGCGGCCTCCACTACCTCCTCGACCCCGGCCTCCACTACCTCCTCGACCCCG
GCCTCCACTGCCTCCTCGACCCCGGCCTCCACCTCCTGCTCCTGCCCCTCCTGCTCCTGCCCCTCCTCCT
GCTCCTGCCCCTCCTGCCCCTCCTGCTCCTGCCCCTCCTGCCCCTCCTGCTCCTGCCCCTCCTGCCCCTC
CTGCTCCTGCCCCTCCTGCCCCTCCTCCTGCTCCTGCCCCTCCTGCCCCTCCTCCTGCTCCTGCCCCTCC
TGCCCCTCCTGCTCCTGCCCCTCCTGCCCCTCCTGCTCCTGCCCCTCCTGCCCCTCCTGCTCCTGCCCCT
CCTGCTCCTGCCCCTCCTGCTCCTGCCCCTCCTGCTCCTGCCCCTCCTGCCCCTCCTGCCCCTCCTCCTG
CTCCTGCCCCTCCTGCTCCTGCCCCTCCTGCCCCTCCTGCCCCTCCTGCTCCTGCCCCTCCTCCTGCTCC
TGCCCCTCCTGCCCCTCCTGCCCCTCCTCCTGCTCCTGCCCCTCCTGCCCCTCCTCCTGCTCCTGCCCCT
CCTCCTGCTCCTGCCCCTCCTGCCCCTCCTGCCCCTCCTCCTGCTCCTGCCCCTCCTGCCCCTCCTCCTG
CTCCTGCCCCTCCTCCTGCTCCTGCCCCTCCTGCCCCTCCTGCCCCTCCTCCTGCTCCTGCCCCTCCTCC
TGCTCCTGCCCCTCCTGCCCCTCCTGCCCCTCCTGCCCCTCCTCCTGCTCCTGCCCCTCCTCCTGCTCCT
GCCCCTCCTGCTCCTGCCCCTCCCGCTCCTGCTCCTGCTCCTGTTCCACCGTGGGTCCCTTTGCAGCCAA
TGCAACTTGGACGTTTTTGGGGTCTCCGGACACCATCTCTATGTCTTGGCCCTGATCCTGAGCCGCCCGG
GGCTCCTGGTCTTCCGCCTCCTCGTCCTCGTCCTCTTCCCCGTCCTCGTCCATGGTTATCACCCCCTCTT
CTTTGAGGTCCACTGCCGCCGGAGCCTTCTGGTCCAGATGTGTCTCCCTTCTCTCCTAGGCCATTTCCAG
GTCCTGTACCTGGCCCCTCGTCAGACATGATTCACACTAAAAGAGATCAATAGACATCTTTATTAGACGA
CGCTCAGTGAATACAGGGAGTGCAGACTCCTGCCCCCTCCAACAGCCCCCCCACCCTCATCCCCTTCATG
GTCGCTGTCAGACAGATCCAGGTCTGAAAATTCCCCATCCTCCGAACCATCCTCGTCCTCATCACCAATT
ACTCGCAGCCCGGAAAACTCCCGCTGAACATCCTCAAGATTTGCGTCCTGAGCCTCAAGCCAGGCCTCAA
ATTCCTCGTCCCCCTTTTTGCTGGACGGTAGGGATGGGGATTCTCGGGACCCCTCCTCTTCCTCTTCAAG
GTCACCAGACAGAGATGCTACTGGGGCAACGGAAGAAAAGCTGGGTGCGGCCTGTGAGGATCAGCTTATC
GATGATAAGCTGTCAAACATGAGAATTCTTGAAGACGAAAGGGCCTCGTGATACGCCTATTTTTATAGGT
TAATGTCATGATAATAATGGTTTCTTAGACGTCAGGTGGCACTTTTCGGGGAAATGTGCGCGGAACCCCT
ATTTGTTTATTTTTCTAAATACATTCAAATATGTATCCGCTCATGAGACAATAACCCTGATAAATGCTTC
AATAATATTGAAAAAGGAAGAGTATGAGTATTCAACATTTCCGTGTCGCCCTTATTCCCTTTTTTGCGGC
ATTTTGCCTTCCTGTTTTTGCTCACCCAGAAACGCTGGTGAAAGTAAAAGATGCTGAAGATCAGTTGGGT
GCACGAGTGGGTTACATCGAACTGGATCTCAACAGCGGTAAGATCCTTGAGAGTTTTCGCCCCGAAGAAC
GTTTTCCAATGATGAGCACTTTTAAAGTTCTGCTATGTGGCGCGGTATTATCCCGTGTTGACGCCGGGCA
AGAGCAACTCGGTCGCCGCATACACTATTCTCAGAATGACTTGGTTGAGTACTCACCAGTCACAGAAAAG
CATCTTACGGATGGCATGACAGTAAGAGAATTATGCAGTGCTGCCATAACCATGAGTGATAACACTGCGG
CCAACTTACTTCTGACAACGATCGGAGGACCGAAGGAGCTAACCGCTTTTTTGCACAACATGGGGGATCA
TGTAACTCGCCTTGATCGTTGGGAACCGGAGCTGAATGAAGCCATACCAAACGACGAGCGTGACACCACG
ATGCCTGCAGCAATGGCAACAACGTTGCGCAAACTATTAACTGGCGAACTACTTACTCTAGCTTCCCGGC
AACAATTAATAGACTGGATGGAGGCGGATAAAGTTGCAGGACCACTTCTGCGCTCGGCCCTTCCGGCTGG
CTGGTTTATTGCTGATAAATCTGGAGCCGGTGAGCGTGGGTCTCGCGGTATCATTGCAGCACTGGGGCCA
GATGGTAAGCCCTCCCGTATCGTAGTTATCTACACGACGGGGAGTCAGGCAACTATGGATGAACGAAATA
GACAGATCGCTGAGATAGGTGCCTCACTGATTAAGCATTGGTAACTGTCAGACCAAGTTTACTCATATAT
ACTTTAGATTGATTTAAAACTTCATTTTTAATTTAAAAGGATCTAGGTGAAGATCCTTTTTGATAATCTC
ATGACCAAAATCCCTTAACGTGAGTTTTCGTTCCACTGAGCGTCAGACCCCGTAGAAAAGATCAAAGGAT
CTTCTTGAGATCCTTTTTTTCTGCGCGTAATCTGCTGCTTGCAAACAAAAAAACCACCGCTACCAGCGGT
GGTTTGTTTGCCGGATCAAGAGCTACCAACTCTTTTTCCGAAGGTAACTGGCTTCAGCAGAGCGCAGATA
CCAAATACTGTCCTTCTAGTGTAGCCGTAGTTAGGCCACCACTTCAAGAACTCTGTAGCACCGCCTACAT
ACCTCGCTCTGCTAATCCTGTTACCAGTGGCTGCTGCCAGTGGCGATAAGTCGTGTCTTACCGGGTTGGA
CTCAAGACGATAGTTACCGGATAAGGCGCAGCGGTCGGGCTGAACGGGGGGTTCGTGCACACAGCCCAGC
TTGGAGCGAACGACCTACACCGAACTGAGATACCTACAGCGTGAGCTATGAGAAAGCGCCACGCTTCCCG
AAGGGAGAAAGGCGGACAGGTATCCGGTAAGCGGCAGGGTCGGAACAGGAGAGCGCACGAGGGAGCTTCC
AGGGGGAAACGCCTGGTATCTTTATAGTCCTGTCGGGTTTCGCCACCTCTGACTTGAGCGTCGATTTTTG
TGATGCTCGTCAGGGGGGCGGAGCCTATGGAAAAACGCCAGCAACGCGGCCTTTTTACGGTTCCTGGCCT
TTTGCTGGCCTTGAAGCTGTCCCTGATGGTCGTCATCTACCTGCCTGGACAGCATGGCCTGCAACGCGGG
CATCCCGATGCCGCCGGAAGCGAGAAGAATCATAATGGGGAAGGCCATCCAGCCTCGCGTCGAACTAGAT
GATCCGGCTGTGGAATGTGTGTCAGTTAGGGTGTGGAAAGTCCCCAGGCTCCCCAGCAGGCAGAAGTATG
CAAAGCATGCATCTCAATTAGTCAGCAACCAGGTGTGGAAAGTCCCCAGGCTCCCCAGCAGGCAGAAGTA
TGCAAAGCATGCATCTCAATTAGTCAGCAACCATAGTCCCGCCCCTAACTCCGCCCATCCCGCCCCTAAC
TCCGCCCAGTTCCGCCCATTCTCCGCCCCATGGCTGACTAATTTTTTTTATTTATGCAGAGGCCGAGGCC
GCCTCGGCCTCTGAGCTATTCCAGAAGTAGTGAGGAGGCTTTTTTGGAGGGTGACCGCCACGACCGGTGC
CGCCACCATCCCCTGACCCACGCCCCTGACCCCTCACAAGGAGACGACCTTCCATGACCGAGTACAAGCC
CACGGTGCGCCTCGCCACCCGCGACGACGTCCCCCGGGCCGTACGCACCCTCGCCGCCGCGTTCGCCGAC
TACCCCGCCACGCGCCACACCGTCGACCCCGACCGCCACATCGAACGCGTCACCGAGCTGCAAGAACTCT
TCCTCACGCGCGTCGGGCTCGACATCGGCAAGGTGTGGGTCGCGGACGACGGCGCCGCGGTGGCGGTCTG
GACCACGCCGGAGAGCGTCGAAGCGGGGGCGGTGTTCGCCGAGATCGGCCCGCGCATGGCCGAGTTGAGC
GGTTCCCGGCTGGCCGCGCAGCAACAGATGGAAGGCCTCCTGGCGCCGCACCGGCCCAAGGAGCCCGCGT
GGTTCCTGGCCACCGTCGGCGTCTCGCCCGACCACCAGGGCAAGGGTCTGGGCAGCGCCGTCGTGCTCCC
CGGAGTGGAGGCGGCCGAGCGCGCCGGGGTGCCCGCCTTCCTGGAGACCTCCGCGCCCCGCAACCTCCCC
TTCTACGAGCGGCTCGGCTTCACCGTCACCGCCGACGTCGAGGTGCCCGAAGGACCGCGCACCTGGTGCA
TGACCCGCAAGCCCGGTGCCTGACGCCCGCCCCACGACCCGCAGCGCCCGACCGAAAGGAGCGCACGACC
CGGTCCGACGCGGCCCGACGGGTCCGAGGGGGGTCGACCTCGAAACTTGTTTATTGCAGCTTATAATGGT
TACAAATAAAGCAATAGCATCACAAATTTCACAAATAAAGCATTTTTTTCACTGCATTCTAGTTGTGGTT
TGTCCAAACTCATCAATGTATCTTATCATGTCTGGATCTGATCCGAACCCCTTCCTCGACCAATTCTCAT
GTTTGACAGCTTATCATCGCAGATCCGGGCAACGTTGTTGCCATTGCTCGACCAATTCTCATGTTTGACA
GCTTATCATCGCAGATCCGTATGGTGCACTCTCAGTACAATCTGCTCTGATGCCGCATAGTTAAGCCAGT
ATCTGCTCCCTGCTTGTGTGTTGGAGGTCGCTGAGTAGTGCGCGAGCAAAATTTAAGCTACAACAAGGCA
AGGCTTGACCGACAATTGCATGAAGAATCTGCTTAGGGTTAGGCGTTTTGCGCTGCTTCGCGATGTACGG
GCCAGATATACGCGTATCTGAGGGGACTAGGGTGTGTTTAGGCGAAAAGCGGGGCTTCGGTTGTACGCGG
TTAGGAGTCCCCTCAGGATATAGTAGTTTCGCTTTTGCATAGGGAGGGGGAAATGTAGTCTTATGCAATA
CTCTTGTAGTCTTGCAACATGGTAACGATGAGTTAGCAACATGCCTTACAAGGAGAGAAAAAGCACCGTG
CATGCCGATTGGTGGAAGTAAGGTGGTACGATCGTGCCTTATTAGGAAGGCAACAGACGGGTCTGACATG
GATTGGACGAACCACTGAATTCCGCATTGCAGAGATATTGTATTTAAGTGCCTAGCTCGATACAATAAAC
GCCATTTGACCATTCACCACATTGGTGTGCACCTCCAAGCTGGCCGGGGATCCTCTAGGGCCTCTGAGCT
ATTCCAGAAGTAGTGAAGAGGCTTTTTTGGAGGCCTAGGCTTTTGCAAAAAGCTCCGGATCGATCCTGAG
AACTTCAGGGTGAGTTTGGGGACCCTTGATTGTTCTTTCTTTTTCGCTATTGTAAAATTCATGTTATATG
GAGGGGGCAAAGTTTTCAGGGTGTTGTTTAGAATGGGAAGATGTCCCTTGTATCACCATGGACCCTCATG
ATAATTTTGTTTCTTTCACTTTCTACTCTGTTGACAACCATTGTCTCCTCTTATTTTCTTTTCATTTTCT
GTAACTTTTTCGTTAAACTTTAGCTTGCATTTGTAACGAATTTTTAAATTCACTTTTGTTTATTTGTCAG
ATTGTAAGTACTTTCTCTAATCACTTTTTTTTCAAGGCAATCAGGGTATATTATATTGTACTTCAGCACA
GTTTTAGAGAACAATTGTTATAATTAAATGATAAGGTAGAATATTTCTGCATATAAATTCTGGCTGGCGT
GGAAATATTCTTATTGGTAGAAACAACTACATCCTGGTCATCATCCTGCCTTTCTCTTTATGGTTACAAT
GATATACACTGTTTGAGATGAGGATAAAATACTCTGAGTCCAAACCGGGCCCCTCTGCTAACCATGTTCA
TGCCTTCTTCTTTTTCCTACAGCTCCTGGGCAACGTGCTGGTTATTGTGCTGTCTCATCATTTTGGCAAA
GAATTGTAATACGACTCACTATAGGGCGAATTGATATGTCTAGATTAGATAAAAGTAAAGTGATTAACAG
CGCATTAGAGCTGCTTAATGAGGTCGGAATCGAAGGTTTAACAACCCGTAAACTCGCCCAGAAGCTAGGT
GTAGAGCAGCCTACATTGTATTGGCATGTAAAAAATAAGCGGGCTTTGCTCGACGCCTTAGCCATTGAGA
TGTTAGATAGGCACCATACTCACTTTTGCCCTTTAGAAGGGGAAAGCTGGCAAGATTTTTTACGTAATAA
CGCTAAAAGTTTTAGATGTGCTTTACTAAGTCATCGCGATGGAGCAAAAGTACATTTAGGTACACGGCCT
ACAGAAAAACAGTATGAAACTCTCGAAAATCAATTAGCCTTTTTATGCCAACAAGGTTTTTCACTAGAGA
ATGCATTATATGCACTCAGCGCTGTGGGGCATTTTACTTTAGGTTGCGTATTGGAAGATCAAGAGCATCA
AGTCGCTAAAGAAGAAAGGGAAACACCTACTACTGATAGTATGCCGCCATTATTACGACAAGCTATCGAA
TTATTTGATCACCAAGGTGCAGAGCCAGCCTTCTTATTCGGCCTTGAATTGATCATATGCGGATTAGAAA
AACAACTTAAATGTGAAAGTGGGTCCGCGTACAGCGGATCCCGGGAATTCAGATCTTATTAAAGCAGAAC
TTGTTTATTGCAGCTTATAATGGTTACAAATAAAGCAATAGCATCACAAATTTCACAAATAAAGCATTTT
TTTCACTGCATTCTAGTTGTGGTTTGTCCAAACTCATCAATGTATCTTATCATGTCTGGTCGAATCCATG
GCGCAGAACTGGTAGGTATGGAAGATCCGCGTTGACATTGATTATTGACTAGTTATTAATAGTAATCAAT
TACGGGGTCATTAGTTCATAGCCCATATATGGAGTTCCGCGTTACATAACTTACGGTAAATGGCCCGCCT
GGCTGACCGCCCAACGACCCCCGCCCATTGACGTCAATAATGACGTATGTTCCCATAGTAACGCCAATAG
GGACTTTCCATTGACGTCAATGGGTGGAGTATTTACGGTAAACTGCCCACTTGGCAGTACATCAAGTGTA
TCATATGCCAAGTACGCCCCCTATTGACGTCAATGACGGTAAATGGCCCGCCTGGCATTATGCCCAGTAC
ATGACCTTATGGGACTTTCCTACTTGGCAGTACATCTACGTATTAGTCATCGCTATTACCATGGTGATGC
GGTTTTGGCAGTACATCAATGGGCGTGGATAGCGGTTTGACTCACGGGGATTTCCAAGTCTCCACCCCAT
TGACGTCAATGGGAGTTTGTTTTGGCACCAAAATCAACGGGACTTTCCAAAATGTCGTAACAACTCCGCC
CCATTGACGCAAATGGGCGGTAGGCGTGTACGGTGGGAGGTCTATATAAGCAGAGCTCTCCCTATCAGTG
ATAGAGATCTCCCTATCAGTGATAGAGATCGTCGACGAGCTCGTTTAGTGAACCGTCAGATCGCCTGGAG
ACGCCATCCACGCTGTTTTGACCTCCATAGAAGACACCGGGACCGATCCAGCCTCCGGACTCTAGCGTTT
AAACTTA
Features (pLannotate 1.2.2; 29 found; start..end, strand, type, name):
     12..794     +  CDS            SPR: SPRE_HUMAN - Experimental evidence at protein level: Swiss-Prot protein existence level 1. Catalyzes the final one or two reductions in tetra- hydrobiopterin biosynthesis to form 5,6,7,8-tetrahydrobiopterin. From Homo sapiens (Human).
    807..1690    +  CDS            HaloTag® (fragment): modified bacterial dehalogenase that forms covalent bonds with chloroalkane derivatives
   1815..2360    +  CDS            MGMT (fragment): MGMT_HUMAN - Experimental evidence at protein level: Swiss-Prot protein existence level 1. Involved in the cellular defense against the biological effects of O6-methylguanine (O6-MeG) and O4-methylthymine (O4-MeT) in DNA. Repairs the methylated nucleobase in DNA by stoichiometrically transferring the methyl group to a cysteine residue in the enzyme. This is a suicide reaction: the enzyme is irreversibly inactivated. From Homo sapiens (Human).
   2428..2539    +  polyA_signal   bGH poly(A) signal: bovine growth hormone polyadenylation signal
   3080..4869    -  rep_origin     oriP: Epstein-Barr virus oriP replication origin (Yates et al., 2000)
   4870..5088    -  CDS            gL (fragment): GL_EBVB9 - Experimental evidence at protein level: Swiss-Prot protein existence level 1. The heterodimer glycoprotein H-glycoprotein L is required for the fusion of viral and plasma membranes leading to virus entry into the host cell. Acts as a functional inhibitor of gH and maintains gH in an inhibited form. Upon binding to host integrins, gL dissociates from gH leading to activation of the viral fusion glycoproteins gB and gH. Fusion of EBV with B-lymphocytes requires the additional receptor- binding protein gp42, which forms a complex with gH/gL. The heterodimer gH/gL targets also host EPHA
   5171..7098    -  CDS            EBNA1 (fragment): Epstein-Barr nuclear antigen 1, also known as EBNA-1 crucial for latent viral infection, and for episomal amplification of vectors containing the oriP origin (Okita et al., 2013)
   7136..7480    -  CDS            BRRF2_EBVB9 (fragment): Protein inferred from homology: Swiss-Prot protein existence level 3. From Epstein-Barr virus (strain B95-8) (HHV-4) (Human herpesvirus 4).
   7483..7506    -  promoter       tet promoter (fragment): E. coli promoter for tetracycline efflux protein gene
   7619..7723    +  promoter       AmpR promoter: bla
   7724..8584    +  CDS            AmpR: β-lactamase; bla; confers resistance to ampicillin, carbenicillin, and related antibiotics
   8755..9343    +  rep_origin     ori: high-copy-number ColE1/pMB1/pBR322/pUC origin of replication
   9389..9512    -  CDS            TcR (fragment): tetracycline efflux protein; tet; confers resistance to tetracycline
   9550..9847    +  promoter       SV40 promoter: SV40 enhancer and early promoter
   9924..10523   +  CDS            PuroR: puromycin N-acetyltransferase; pac from Streptomyces alboniger; confers resistance to puromycin
  10614..10748   +  polyA_signal   SV40 poly(A) signal: SV40 polyadenylation signal
  10870..10922   -  misc_feature   bom (fragment): basis of mobility region from pBR322
  11053..11146   +  ncRNA          Retro dr1: Accession: RF00214 - Retrovirus direct repeat 1 (dr1)
  11182..11443   +  promoter       RSV promoter: Rous sarcoma virus enhancer/promoter
  11469..11529   +  promoter       SV40 promoter (fragment): SV40 early promoter
  11560..12132   +  intron         β-globin intron: intron from rabbit β-globin gene
  12187..12205   +  promoter       T7 promoter: promoter for bacteriophage T7 RNA polymerase
  12216..12836   +  CDS            tetR: TETR2_ECOLX - Experimental evidence at protein level: Swiss-Prot protein existence level 1. TetR is the repressor of the tetracycline resistance element; its N-terminal region forms a helix-turn-helix structure and binds DNA. Binding of tetracycline to TetR reduces the repressor affinity for the tetracycline resistance gene (tetA) promoter operator sites. From Escherichia coli.
  12878..12999   +  polyA_signal   SV40 poly(A) signal: SV40 polyadenylation signal
  13054..13433   +  enhancer       CMV enhancer: human cytomegalovirus immediate early enhancer
  13434..13637   +  promoter       CMV promoter: human cytomegalovirus (CMV) immediate early promoter
  13639..13658   +  promoter       PLtetO-1 promoter (fragment): modified phage lambda PL promoter with tet operator sites (Lutz and Bujard, 1997)
  13660..13679   +  promoter       PLtetO-1 promoter (fragment): modified phage lambda PL promoter with tet operator sites (Lutz and Bujard, 1997)
  13687..13720   +  promoter       TRE3GV promoter (fragment): 3rd-generation Tet-responsive promoter that can be activated by binding of Tet-On® 3G, optimized for retroviral and lentiviral vectors
