[The description below was written by a language model from this plasmid's Addgene catalogue record and pLannotate feature annotations shown in this document.]
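Description:
pEBTet_NADP-Snifit-cyto is a 13.8 kb mammalian expression plasmid built on the pEBTet backbone, an Epstein-Barr virus-derived episomal vector with tetracycline-regulated expression. In E. coli it replicates from a high-copy ColE1/pUC-type origin and is selected with ampicillin through the bla gene. In mammalian cells, the EBV oriP origin together with an EBNA1 coding sequence allows the plasmid to persist as a replicating episome rather than requiring integration, and an SV40 promoter-driven puromycin N-acetyltransferase cassette with an SV40 poly(A) signal selects for cells that keep it. The depositor notes some differences in the oriP region relative to the expected sequence, which are not known to affect function. Short fragments annotated as EBV genes, TcR and bom appear to be backbone remnants.

The payload is NADP-Snifit, a roughly 2.3 kb synthetic fusion of human sepiapterin reductase (SPR), HaloTag7, a 30-proline linker and SNAP-tag; the SNAP-tag is annotated in the feature table as an MGMT fragment, from which it derives. It is transcribed from a CMV enhancer/promoter carrying two tet operator sites (CMV TetO2) and terminated by the bGH poly(A) signal. A separate cassette on the same plasmid expresses the Tet repressor (tetR), with RSV and SV40 promoter elements and a rabbit β-globin intron annotated upstream of it. TetR binds the operators and holds sensor expression off until tetracycline or doxycycline releases it. The sensor is semisynthetic: the two self-labelling tags are covalently derivatised with synthetic fluorophore substrates to form a FRET pair. According to the record, it reports the NADPH/NADP+ ratio, and this version localises to the cytosol of mammalian cells.
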