Addgene plasmid #113917: pEBTet_NADP-Snifit-cyto
Purpose: Plasmid encoding the cytosolic localization of the FRET semi-synthetic biosensor measuring the ratio NADPH/NADP+ in mammalian cells
Depositing lab: Kai Johnsson. Depositing organization: Max Planck Institute for Medical Research. Publication: Semisynthetic biosensors for mapping cellular concentrations of nicotinamide adenine dinucleotides. Sallin O, Reymond L, Gondrand C, Raith F, Koch B, Johnsson K. eLife. 2018 May 29;7. pii: 32638. doi: 10.7554/eLife.32638. PubMed 29809136.
Backbone
  Vector backbone: pEBTet
  Backbone size w/o insert (bp): 11448
  Total vector size (bp): 13797
  Vector type: Mammalian Expression
  Selectable markers: Puromycin
Growth in bacteria
  Bacterial resistance: Ampicillin, 100 μg/mL
  Growth temperature: 37°C
  Growth strain: DH5alpha
  Copy number: High Copy
Gene/Insert
  Gene/Insert name: NADP-Snifit (alt name: hSPR-HaloTag7-Pro30-SNAPtag)
  Species: Synthetic
  Insert size (bp): 2349
  Promoter: CMV TetO2
  Cloning method: Gibson Cloning
  Sequencing primers: 5′ CMV_Fwd; 3′ BGH_Rev
Terms and licenses: Academic/Nonprofit Terms; Industry Terms: Not Available to Industry
Depositor comments: Plasmid contains some differences in the oriP backbone sequence compared to the depositor sequence. These differences are not known to affect plasmid function.
How to cite: pEBTet_NADP-Snifit-cyto was a gift from Kai Johnsson (Addgene plasmid # 113917 ; http://n2t.net/addgene:113917 ; RRID:Addgene_113917)
