>Addgene plasmid #113917 | pEBTet_NADP-Snifit-cyto | addgene partial sequence | sequence record 222358 | Addgene Partial NGS Result
CTCCTGCCCCTCCTGCCCCTCCTGCCCCTCCTCCTGCTCCTGCCCCTCCTCCTGCTCCTGCCCCTCCTGC
CCCTCCTGCCCCTCCTGCCCCTCCTCCTGCTCCTGCCCCTCCTCCTGCTCCTGCCCCTCCTGCTCCTGCC
CCTCCCGCTCCTGCTCCTGCTCCTGTTCCACCGTGGGTCCCTTTGCAGCCAATGCAACTTGGACGTTTTT
GGGGTCTCCGGACACCATCTCTATGTCTTGGCCCTGATCCTGAGCCGCCCGGGGCTCCTGGTCTTCCGCC
TCCTCGTCCTCGTCCTCTTCCCCGTCCTCGTCCATGGTTATCACCCCCTCTTCTTTGAGGTCCACTGCCG
CCGGAGCCTTCTGGTCCAGATGTGTCTCCCTTCTCTCCTAGGCCATTTCCAGGTCCTGTACCTGGCCCCT
CGTCAGACATGATTCACACTAAAAGAGATCAATAGACATCTTTATTAGACGACGCTCAGTGAATACAGGG
AGTGCAGACTCCTGCCCCCTCCAACAGCCCCCCCACCCTCATCCCCTTCATGGTCGCTGTCAGACAGATC
CAGGTCTGAAAATTCCCCATCCTCCGAACCATCCTCGTCCTCATCACCAATTACTCGCAGCCCGGAAAAC
TCCCGCTGAACATCCTCAAGATTTGCGTCCTGAGCCTCAAGCCAGGCCTCAAATTCCTCGTCCCCCTTTT
TGCTGGACGGTAGGGATGGGGATTCTCGGGACCCCTCCTCTTCCTCTTCAAGGTCACCAGACAGAGATGC
TACTGGGGCAACGGAAGAAAAGCTGGGTGCGGCCTGTGAGGATCAGCTTATCGATGATAAGCTGTCAAAC
ATGAGAATTCTTGAAGACGAAAGGGCCTCGTGATACGCCTATTTTTATAGGTTAATGTCATGATAATAAT
GGTTTCTTAGACGTCAGGTGGCACTTTTCGGGGAAATGTGCGCGGAACCCCTATTTGTTTATTTTTCTAA
ATACATTCAAATATGTATCCGCTCATGAGACAATAACCCTGATAAATGCTTCAATAATATTGAAAAAGGA
AGAGTATGAGTATTCAACATTTCCGTGTCGCCCTTATTCCCTTTTTTGCGGCATTTTGCCTTCCTGTTTT
TGCTCACCCAGAAACGCTGGTGAAAGTAAAAGATGCTGAAGATCAGTTGGGTGCACGAGTGGGTTACATC
GAACTGGATCTCAACAGCGGTAAGATCCTTGAGAGTTTTCGCCCCGAAGAACGTTTTCCAATGATGAGCA
CTTTTAAAGTTCTGCTATGTGGCGCGGTATTATCCCGTGTTGACGCCGGGCAAGAGCAACTCGGTCGCCG
CATACACTATTCTCAGAATGACTTGGTTGAGTACTCACCAGTCACAGAAAAGCATCTTACGGATGGCATG
ACAGTAAGAGAATTATGCAGTGCTGCCATAACCATGAGTGATAACACTGCGGCCAACTTACTTCTGACAA
CGATCGGAGGACCGAAGGAGCTAACCGCTTTTTTGCACAACATGGGGGATCATGTAACTCGCCTTGATCG
TTGGGAACCGGAGCTGAATGAAGCCATACCAAACGACGAGCGTGACACCACGATGCCTGCAGCAATGGCA
ACAACGTTGCGCAAACTATTAACTGGCGAACTACTTACTCTAGCTTCCCGGCAACAATTAATAGACTGGA
TGGAGGCGGATAAAGTTGCAGGACCACTTCTGCGCTCGGCCCTTCCGGCTGGCTGGTTTATTGCTGATAA
ATCTGGAGCCGGTGAGCGTGGGTCTCGCGGTATCATTGCAGCACTGGGGCCAGATGGTAAGCCCTCCCGT
ATCGTAGTTATCTACACGACGGGGAGTCAGGCAACTATGGATGAACGAAATAGACAGATCGCTGAGATAG
GTGCCTCACTGATTAAGCATTGGTAACTGTCAGACCAAGTTTACTCATATATACTTTAGATTGATTTAAA
ACTTCATTTTTAATTTAAAAGGATCTAGGTGAAGATCCTTTTTGATAATCTCATGACCAAAATCCCTTAA
CGTGAGTTTTCGTTCCACTGAGCGTCAGACCCCGTAGAAAAGATCAAAGGATCTTCTTGAGATCCTTTTT
TTCTGCGCGTAATCTGCTGCTTGCAAACAAAAAAACCACCGCTACCAGCGGTGGTTTGTTTGCCGGATCA
AGAGCTACCAACTCTTTTTCCGAAGGTAACTGGCTTCAGCAGAGCGCAGATACCAAATACTGTCCTTCTA
GTGTAGCCGTAGTTAGGCCACCACTTCAAGAACTCTGTAGCACCGCCTACATACCTCGCTCTGCTAATCC
TGTTACCAGTGGCTGCTGCCAGTGGCGATAAGTCGTGTCTTACCGGGTTGGACTCAAGACGATAGTTACC
GGATAAGGCGCAGCGGTCGGGCTGAACGGGGGGTTCGTGCACACAGCCCAGCTTGGAGCGAACGACCTAC
ACCGAACTGAGATACCTACAGCGTGAGCTATGAGAAAGCGCCACGCTTCCCGAAGGGAGAAAGGCGGACA
GGTATCCGGTAAGCGGCAGGGTCGGAACAGGAGAGCGCACGAGGGAGCTTCCAGGGGGAAACGCCTGGTA
TCTTTATAGTCCTGTCGGGTTTCGCCACCTCTGACTTGAGCGTCGATTTTTGTGATGCTCGTCAGGGGGG
CGGAGCCTATGGAAAAACGCCAGCAACGCGGCCTTTTTACGGTTCCTGGCCTTTTGCTGGCCTTGAAGCT
GTCCCTGATGGTCGTCATCTACCTGCCTGGACAGCATGGCCTGCAACGCGGGCATCCCGATGCCGCCGGA
AGCGAGAAGAATCATAATGGGGAAGGCCATCCAGCCTCGCGTCGAACTAGATGATCCGGCTGTGGAATGT
GTGTCAGTTAGGGTGTGGAAAGTCCCCAGGCTCCCCAGCAGGCAGAAGTATGCAAAGCATGCATCTCAAT
TAGTCAGCAACCAGGTGTGGAAAGTCCCCAGGCTCCCCAGCAGGCAGAAGTATGCAAAGCATGCATCTCA
ATTAGTCAGCAACCATAGTCCCGCCCCTAACTCCGCCCATCCCGCCCCTAACTCCGCCCAGTTCCGCCCA
TTCTCCGCCCCATGGCTGACTAATTTTTTTTATTTATGCAGAGGCCGAGGCCGCCTCGGCCTCTGAGCTA
TTCCAGAAGTAGTGAGGAGGCTTTTTTGGAGGGTGACCGCCACGACCGGTGCCGCCACCATCCCCTGACC
CACGCCCCTGACCCCTCACAAGGAGACGACCTTCCATGACCGAGTACAAGCCCACGGTGCGCCTCGCCAC
CCGCGACGACGTCCCCCGGGCCGTACGCACCCTCGCCGCCGCGTTCGCCGACTACCCCGCCACGCGCCAC
ACCGTCGACCCCGACCGCCACATCGAACGCGTCACCGAGCTGCAAGAACTCTTCCTCACGCGCGTCGGGC
TCGACATCGGCAAGGTGTGGGTCGCGGACGACGGCGCCGCGGTGGCGGTCTGGACCACGCCGGAGAGCGT
CGAAGCGGGGGCGGTGTTCGCCGAGATCGGCCCGCGCATGGCCGAGTTGAGCGGTTCCCGGCTGGCCGCG
CAGCAACAGATGGAAGGCCTCCTGGCGCCGCACCGGCCCAAGGAGCCCGCGTGGTTCCTGGCCACCGTCG
GCGTCTCGCCCGACCACCAGGGCAAGGGTCTGGGCAGCGCCGTCGTGCTCCCCGGAGTGGAGGCGGCCGA
GCGCGCCGGGGTGCCCGCCTTCCTGGAGACCTCCGCGCCCCGCAACCTCCCCTTCTACGAGCGGCTCGGC
TTCACCGTCACCGCCGACGTCGAGGTGCCCGAAGGACCGCGCACCTGGTGCATGACCCGCAAGCCCGGTG
CCTGACGCCCGCCCCACGACCCGCAGCGCCCGACCGAAAGGAGCGCACGACCCGGTCCGACGCGGCCCGA
CGGGTCCGAGGGGGGTCGACCTCGAAACTTGTTTATTGCAGCTTATAATGGTTACAAATAAAGCAATAGC
ATCACAAATTTCACAAATAAAGCATTTTTTTCACTGCATTCTAGTTGTGGTTTGTCCAAACTCATCAATG
TATCTTATCATGTCTGGATCTGATCCGAACCCCTTCCTCGACCAATTCTCATGTTTGACAGCTTATCATC
GCAGATCCGGGCAACGTTGTTGCCATTGCTCGACCAATTCTCATGTTTGACAGCTTATCATCGCAGATCC
GTATGGTGCACTCTCAGTACAATCTGCTCTGATGCCGCATAGTTAAGCCAGTATCTGCTCCCTGCTTGTG
TGTTGGAGGTCGCTGAGTAGTGCGCGAGCAAAATTTAAGCTACAACAAGGCAAGGCTTGACCGACAATTG
CATGAAGAATCTGCTTAGGGTTAGGCGTTTTGCGCTGCTTCGCGATGTACGGGCCAGATATACGCGTATC
TGAGGGGACTAGGGTGTGTTTAGGCGAAAAGCGGGGCTTCGGTTGTACGCGGTTAGGAGTCCCCTCAGGA
TATAGTAGTTTCGCTTTTGCATAGGGAGGGGGAAATGTAGTCTTATGCAATACTCTTGTAGTCTTGCAAC
ATGGTAACGATGAGTTAGCAACATGCCTTACAAGGAGAGAAAAAGCACCGTGCATGCCGATTGGTGGAAG
TAAGGTGGTACGATCGTGCCTTATTAGGAAGGCAACAGACGGGTCTGACATGGATTGGACGAACCACTGA
ATTCCGCATTGCAGAGATATTGTATTTAAGTGCCTAGCTCGATACAATAAACGCCATTTGACCATTCACC
ACATTGGTGTGCACCTCCAAGCTGGCCGGGGATCCTCTAGGGCCTCTGAGCTATTCCAGAAGTAGTGAAG
AGGCTTTTTTGGAGGCCTAGGCTTTTGCAAAAAGCTCCGGATCGATCCTGAGAACTTCAGGGTGAGTTTG
GGGACCCTTGATTGTTCTTTCTTTTTCGCTATTGTAAAATTCATGTTATATGGAGGGGGCAAAGTTTTCA
GGGTGTTGTTTAGAATGGGAAGATGTCCCTTGTATCACCATGGACCCTCATGATAATTTTGTTTCTTTCA
CTTTCTACTCTGTTGACAACCATTGTCTCCTCTTATTTTCTTTTCATTTTCTGTAACTTTTTCGTTAAAC
TTTAGCTTGCATTTGTAACGAATTTTTAAATTCACTTTTGTTTATTTGTCAGATTGTAAGTACTTTCTCT
AATCACTTTTTTTTCAAGGCAATCAGGGTATATTATATTGTACTTCAGCACAGTTTTAGAGAACAATTGT
TATAATTAAATGATAAGGTAGAATATTTCTGCATATAAATTCTGGCTGGCGTGGAAATATTCTTATTGGT
AGAAACAACTACATCCTGGTCATCATCCTGCCTTTCTCTTTATGGTTACAATGATATACACTGTTTGAGA
TGAGGATAAAATACTCTGAGTCCAAACCGGGCCCCTCTGCTAACCATGTTCATGCCTTCTTCTTTTTCCT
ACAGCTCCTGGGCAACGTGCTGGTTATTGTGCTGTCTCATCATTTTGGCAAAGAATTGTAATACGACTCA
CTATAGGGCGAATTGATATGTCTAGATTAGATAAAAGTAAAGTGATTAACAGCGCATTAGAGCTGCTTAA
TGAGGTCGGAATCGAAGGTTTAACAACCCGTAAACTCGCCCAGAAGCTAGGTGTAGAGCAGCCTACATTG
TATTGGCATGTAAAAAATAAGCGGGCTTTGCTCGACGCCTTAGCCATTGAGATGTTAGATAGGCACCATA
CTCACTTTTGCCCTTTAGAAGGGGAAAGCTGGCAAGATTTTTTACGTAATAACGCTAAAAGTTTTAGATG
TGCTTTACTAAGTCATCGCGATGGAGCAAAAGTACATTTAGGTACACGGCCTACAGAAAAACAGTATGAA
ACTCTCGAAAATCAATTAGCCTTTTTATGCCAACAAGGTTTTTCACTAGAGAATGCATTATATGCACTCA
GCGCTGTGGGGCATTTTACTTTAGGTTGCGTATTGGAAGATCAAGAGCATCAAGTCGCTAAAGAAGAAAG
GGAAACACCTACTACTGATAGTATGCCGCCATTATTACGACAAGCTATCGAATTATTTGATCACCAAGGT
GCAGAGCCAGCCTTCTTATTCGGCCTTGAATTGATCATATGCGGATTAGAAAAACAACTTAAATGTGAAA
GTGGGTCCGCGTACAGCGGATCCCGGGAATTCAGATCTTATTAAAGCAGAACTTGTTTATTGCAGCTTAT
AATGGTTACAAATAAAGCAATAGCATCACAAATTTCACAAATAAAGCATTTTTTTCACTGCATTCTAGTT
GTGGTTTGTCCAAACTCATCAATGTATCTTATCATGTCTGGTCGAATCCATGGCGCAGAACTGGTAGGTA
TGGAAGATCCGCGTTGACATTGATTATTGACTAGTTATTAATAGTAATCAATTACGGGGTCATTAGTTCA
TAGCCCATATATGGAGTTCCGCGTTACATAACTTACGGTAAATGGCCCGCCTGGCTGACCGCCCAACGAC
CCCCGCCCATTGACGTCAATAATGACGTATGTTCCCATAGTAACGCCAATAGGGACTTTCCATTGACGTC
AATGGGTGGAGTATTTACGGTAAACTGCCCACTTGGCAGTACATCAAGTGTATCATATGCCAAGTACGCC
CCCTATTGACGTCAATGACGGTAAATGGCCCGCCTGGCATTATGCCCAGTACATGACCTTATGGGACTTT
CCTACTTGGCAGTACATCTACGTATTAGTCATCGCTATTACCATGGTGATGCGGTTTTGGCAGTACATCA
ATGGGCGTGGATAGCGGTTTGACTCACGGGGATTTCCAAGTCTCCACCCCATTGACGTCAATGGGAGTTT
GTTTTGGCACCAAAATCAACGGGACTTTCCAAAATGTCGTAACAACTCCGCCCCATTGACGCAAATGGGC
GGTAGGCGTGTACGGTGGGAGGTCTATATAAGCAGAGCTCTCCCTATCAGTGATAGAGATCTCCCTATCA
GTGATAGAGATCGTCGACGAGCTCGTTTAGTGAACCGTCAGATCGCCTGGAGACGCCATCCACGCTGTTT
TGACCTCCATAGAAGACACCGGGACCGATCCAGCCTCCGGACTCTAGCGTTTAAACTTAAGCTTACCACC
ATGGAGGGCGGGCTGGGGCGTGCTGTGTGCTTGCTGACCGGGGCCTCCCGCGGCTTCGGCCGGACGCTGG
CCCCGCTCCTGGCCTCGCTGCTGTCGCCCGGCTCCGTGCTTGTCCTTAGCGCCCGCAACGACGAGGCACT
GCGCCAGCTGGAGGCCGAGCTGGGCGCCGAGCGGTCTGGCCTGCGCGTGGTGCGGGTGCCCGCCGACCTG
GGCGCCGAGGCCGGCTTGCAGCAGCTGCTCGGCGCCCTGCGCGAGCTCCCCCGGCCCAAGGGGCTGCAGC
GACTGCTGCTTATCAACAACGCGGGCTCTCTTGGGGATGTGTCCAAAGGCTTCGTGGACCTGAGTGACTC
CACTCAAGTGAACAACTACTGGGCACTGAACTTGACCTCCATGCTCTGCCTGACTTCCAGCGTCCTGAAG
GCCTTCCCGGACAGTCCTGGCCTCAACAGAACCGTGGTTAACATCTCGTCCCTCTGTGCCCTGCAACCTT
TCAAAGGCTGGGCGCTGTACTGTGCAGGAAAGGCTGCTCGTGATATGCTGTTCCAGGTCCTGGCGCTGGA
GGAACCTAATGTGAGGGTGCTGAACTATGCCCCAGGTCCTCTGGACACAGACATGCAGCAGTTGGCCCGG
GAGACCTCCGTGGACCCAGACATGCGAAAAGGGCTGCAGGAGCTGAAGGCAAAGGGGAAGCTGGTGGATT
GCAAGGTGTCAGCCCAGAAACTGCTGAGCTTACTGGAAAAGGACGAGTTCAAGTCTGGAGCCCACGTGGA
CTTCTATGACAAAGAATTCGGATCCGAAATCGGTACTGGCTTTCCATTCGACCCCCATTATGTGGAAGTC
CTGGGCGAGCGCATGCACTACGTCGATGTTGGTCCGCGCGATGGCACCCCTGTGCTGTTCCTGCACGGTA
ACCCGACCTCCTCCTACGTGTGGCGCAACATCATCCCGCATGTTGCACCGACCCATCGCTGCATTGCTCC
AGACCTGATCGGTATGGGCAAATCCGACAAACCAGACCTGGGTTATTTCTTCGACGACCACGTCCGCTTC
ATGGATGCCTTCATCGAAGCCCTGGGTCTGGAAGAGGTCGTCCTGGTCATTCACGACTGGGGCTCCGCTC
TGGGTTTCCACTGGGCCAAGCGCAATCCAGAGCGCGTCAAAGGTATTGCATTTATGGAGTTCATCCGCCC
TATCCCGACCTGGGACGAATGGCCAGAATTTGCCCGCGAGACCTTCCAGGCCTTCCGCACCACCGACGTC
GGCCGCAAGCTGATCATCGATCAGAACGTTTTTATCGAGGGTACGCTGCCGATGGGTGTCGTCCGCCCGC
TGACTGAAGTCGAGATGGACCATTACCGCGAGCCGTTCCTGAATCCTGTTGACCGCGAGCCACTGTGGCG
CTTCCCAAACGAGCTGCCAATCGCCGGTGAGCCAGCGAACATCGTCGCGCTGGTCGAAGAATACATGGAC
TGGCTGCACCAGTCCCCTGTCCCGAAGCTGCTGTTCTGGGGCACCCCAGGCGTTCTGATCCCACCGGCCG
AAGCCGCTCGCCTGGCCAAAAGCCTGCCTAACTGCAAGGCTGTGGACATCGGCCCGGGTCTGAATCTGCT
GCAAGAAGACAACCCGGACCTGATCGGCAGCGAGATCGCGCGCTGGCTGTCTACTCTGGAGATTTCCGGT
AGCGGCCGCCCTCCTCCTCCGCCACCGCCACCACCGCCGCCGCCGCCACCACCACCTCCTCCGCCTCCTC
CACCACCACCGCCACCGCCTCCACCACCTGGCGGCCGCTCTCGGTCTCTCGAGATGGATAAAGACTGCGA
AATGAAACGCACTACCCTGGACAGCCCGCTGGGTAAACTGGAACTGAGCGGTTGCGAGCAGGGCCTGCAC
GAAATCATTTTCCTGGGCAAAGGTACGAGCGCTGCGGATGCGGTCGAAGTACCGGCTCCGGCTGCGGTTC
TGGGTGGCCCGGAGCCGCTGATGCAGGCTACCGCATGGCTGAACGCATATTTTCACCAGCCAGAGGCGAT
TGAAGAGTTCCCTGTACCGGCCCTGCATCACCCGGTATTTCAGCAGGAATCCTTTACCCGTCAGGTACTG
TGGAAACTGCTGAAAGTAGTGAAATTCGGCGAGGTGATCTCCTATTCCCATCTGGCGGCGCTGGCTGGCA
ACCCAGCGGCAACTGCGGCGGTGAAAACCGCTCTGTCTGGTAATCCGGTGCCAATTCTGATCCCGTGCCA
CCGTGTGGTTCAGGGCGACCTGGACGTAGGTGGCTACGAAGGCGGCCTGGCTGTGAAAGAATGGCTGCTG
GCGCACGAAGGTCACCGTCTGGGTAAACCAGGCCTGGGCTAAAGCTAGCGGCGCGCCCGGCCGCTCGAGT
CTAGAGGGCCCGTTTAAACCCGCTGATCAGCCTCGACTGTGCCTTCTAGTTGCCAGCCATCTGTTGTTTG
CCCCTCCCCCGTGCCTTCCTTGACCCTGGAAGGTGCCACTCCCACTGTCCTTTCCTAATAAAATGAGGAA
ATTGCATCGCATTGTCTGAGTAGGTGTCATTCTATTCTGGGGGGTGGGGTGGGGCAGGACAGCAAGGGGG
AGGATTGGGAAGACAATAGCAGGCTAGAGGATCGATCCCCGCCCCGGACGAACTAAACCTGACTACGACA
TCTCTGCCCCTTCTTCGCGGGGCAGTGCATGTAATCCCTTCAGTTGGTTGGTACAACTTGCCAACTGGGC
CCTGTTCCACATGTGACACGGGGGGGGACCAAACACAAAGGGGTTCTCTGACTGTAGTTGACATCCTTAT
AAATGGATGTGCACATTTGCCAACACTGAGTGGCTTTCATCCTGGAGCAGACTTTGCAGTCTGTGGACTG
CAACACAACATTGCCTTTATGTGTAACTCTTGGCTGAAGCTCTTACACCAATGCTGGGGGACATGTACCT
CCCAGGGGCCCAGGAAGACTACGGGAGGCTACACCAACGTCAATCAGAGGGGCCTGTGTAGCTACCGATA
AGCGGACCCTCAAGAGGGCATTAGCAATAGTGTTTATAAGGCCCCCTTGTTAACCCTAAACGGGTAGCAT
ATGCTTCCCGGGTAGTAGTATATACTATCCAGACTAACCCTAATTCAATAGCATATGTTACCCAACGGGA
AGCATATGCTATCGAATTAGGGTTAGTAAAAGGGTCCTAAGGAACAGCGATATCTCCCACCCCATGAGCT
GTCACGGTTTTATTTACATGGGGTCAGGATTCCACGAGGGTAGTGAACCATTTTAGTCACAAGGGCAGTG
GCTGAAGATCAAGGAGCGGGCAGTGAACTCTCCTGAATCTTCGCCTGCTTCTTCATTCTCCTTCGTTTAG
CTAATAGAATAACTGCTGAGTTGTGAACAGTAAGGTGTATGTGAGGTGCTCGAAAACAAGGTTTCAGGTG
ACGCCCCCAGAATAAAATTTGGACGGGGGGTTCAGTGGTGGCATTGTGCTATGACACCAATATAACCCTC
ACAAACCCCTTGGGCAATAAATACTAGTGTAGGAATGAAACATTCTGAATATCTTTAACAATAGAAATCC
ATGGGGTGGGGACAAGCCGTAAAGACTGGATGTCCATCTCACACGAATTTATGGCTATGGGCAACACATA
ATCCTAGTGCAATATGATACTGGGGTTATTAAGATGTGTCCCAGGCAGGGACCAAGACAGGTGAACCATG
TTGTTACACTCTATTTGTAACAAGGGGAAAGAGAGTGGACGCCGACAGCAGCGGACTCCACTGGTTGTCT
CTAACACCCCCGAAAATTAAACGGGGCTCCACGCCAATGGGGCCCATAAACAAAGACAAGTGGCCACTCT
TTTTTTTGAAATTGTGGAGTGGGGGCACGCGTCAGCCCCCACACGCCGCCCTGCGGTTTTGGACTGTAAA
ATAAGGGTGTAATAACTTGGCTGATTGTAACCCCGCTAACCACTGCGGTCAAACCACTTGCCCACAAAAC
CACTAATGGCACCCCGGGGAATACCTGCATAAGTAGGTGGGCGGGCCAAGATAGGGGCGCGATTGCTGCG
ATCTGGAGGACAAATTACACACACTTGCGCCTGAGCGCCAAGCACAGGGTTGTTGGTCCTCATATTCACG
AGGTCGCTGAGAGCACGGTGGGCTAATGTTGCCATGGGTAGCATATACTACCCAAATATCTGGATAGCAT
ATGCTATCCTAATCTATATCTGGGTAGCATAGGCTATCCTAATCTATATCTGGGTAGTATATGCTATCCT
AATCTGTATCCGGGTAGCATATGCTATCCTAATAGAGATTAGGGTAGTATATGCTATCCTAATCTATATC
TGGGTAGCATAGGCTATCCTAATCTATATCTGGGTAGTATATGCTATCCTAATCTGTATCCGGGTAGCAT
ATGCTATCCTAATAGAGATTAGGGTAGTATATGCTATCCTAATTTATATCTGGGTAGCATATACTACCCA
AATATCTGGATAGCATATGCTATCCTAATCTATATCTGGGTAGCATATGCTATCCTAATCTATATCTGGG
TAGCATAGGCTATCCTAATCTATATCTGGGTAGCATATGCTATCCTAATCTATATCTGGGTAGTATATGC
TATCCTAATTTATATCTGGGTAGCATAGGCTATCCTAATCTATATCTGGGTAGCATATGCTATCCTAATC
TATATCTGGGTAGTATATGCTATCCTAATCTGTATCCGGGTAGCATATGCTATCCTCATGCATATACAGT
CAGCATATGATACCCAGTAGTAGAGTGGGAGTGCTATCCTTTGCATATGCCGCCACCTCCCAAGGGGGCG
TGAATTTTCGCTGCTTGTCCTTTTCCTGCTGGTTGCTCCCATTCTTAGGTGAATTTAAGGAGGCCAGGCT
AAAGCCGTCGCATGTCTGATTGCTCACCAGGTAAATGTCGCTAATGTTTTCCAACGCGAGAAGGTGTTGA
GCGCGGAGCTGAGTGACGTGACAACATGGGTATGCCCAATTGCCCCATGTTGGGAGGACGAAAATGGTGA
CAAGACAGATGGCCAGAAATACACCAACAGCACGCATGATGTCTACTGGGGATTTATTCTTTAGTGCGGG
GGAATACACGGCTTTTAATACGATTGAGGGCGTCTCCTAACAAGTTACATCACTCCTGCCCTTCCTCACC
CTCATCTCCATCACCTCCTTCATCTCCGTCATCTCCGTCATCACCCTCCGCGGCAGCCCCTTCCACCATA
GGTGGAAACCAGGGAGGCAAATCTACTCCATCGTCAAAGCTGCACACAGTCACCCTGATATTGCAGGTAG
GAGCGGGCTTTGTCATAACAAGGTCCTTAATCGCATCCTTCAAAACCTCAGCAAATATATGAGTTTGTAA
AAAGACCATGAAATAACAGACAATGGACTCCCTTAGCGGGCCAGGTTGTGGGCCGGGTCCAGGGGCCATT
CCAAAGGGGAGACGACTCAATGGTGTAAGACGACATTGTGGAATAGCAAGGGCAGTTCCTCGCCTTAGGT
TGTAAAGGGAGGTCTTACTACCTCCATATACGAACACACCGGCGACCCAAGTTCCTTCGTCGGTAGTCCT
TTCTACGTGACTCCTAGCCAGGAGAGCTCTTAAACCTTCTGCAATGTTCTCAAATTTCGGGTTGGAACCT
CCTTGACCACGATGCTTTCCAAACCACCCTCCTTTTTTGCGCCTGCCTCCATCACCCTGACCCCGGGGTC
CAGTGCTTGGGCCTTCTCCTGGGTCATCTGCGGGGCCCTGCTCTATCGCTCCCGGGGGCACGTCAGGCTC
ACCATCTGGGCCACCTTCTTGGTGGTATTCAAAATAATCGGCTTCCCCTACAGGGTGGAAAAATGGCCTT
CTACCTGGAGGGGGCCTGCGCGGTGGAGACCCGGATGATGATGACTGACTACTGGGACTCCTGGGCCTCT
TTTCTCCACGTCCACGACCTCTCCCCCTGGCTCTTTCACGACTTCCCCCCCTGGCTCTTTCACGTCCTCT
ACCCCGGCGGCCTCCACTACCTCCTCGACCCCGGCCTCCACTACCTCCTCGACCCCGGCCTCCACTGCCT
CCTCGACCCCGGCCTCCACCTCCTGCTCCTGCCCCTCCTGCTCCTGCCCCTCCTCCTGCTCCTGCCCCTC
CTGCCCCTCCTGCTCCTGCCCCTCCT
